Addgene plasmid #91284: pHH0103_DOCK3-1/1
Purpose: Protein expression and purification of human SH3 domain construct DOCK3-1/1
Depositing lab: Sachdev Sidhu. Depositing organization: University of Toronto. Publication: Comprehensive Analysis of the Human SH3 Domain Family Reveals a Wide Variety of Non-canonical Specificities. Teyra J, Huang H, Jain S, Guan X, Dong A, Liu Y, Tempel W, Min J, Tong Y, Kim PM, Bader GD, Sidhu SS. Structure. 2017 Oct 3;25(10):1598-1610.e3. doi: 10.1016/j.str.2017.07.017. Epub 2017 Sep 7. PubMed 28890361.
Backbone
  Vector backbone: pHH0103
  Vector type: Bacterial Expression
Growth in bacteria
  Bacterial resistance: Ampicillin, 100 μg/mL
  Growth temperature: 37°C
  Growth strain: DH5alpha
  Copy number: Low Copy
Gene/Insert
  Gene/Insert name: DOCK3-1/1
  Species: H. sapiens (human)
  Insert size (bp): 195
  Entrez Gene: DOCK3 (a.k.a. PBP, MOCA, KIAA0299)
  Cloning method: Restriction Enzyme; 5′ cloning site Sfi1 (unknown if destroyed); 3′ cloning site Not1 (unknown if destroyed)
Terms and licenses: Academic/Nonprofit Terms; Industry Terms: Not Available to Industry
How to cite: pHH0103_DOCK3-1/1 was a gift from Sachdev Sidhu (Addgene plasmid # 91284 ; http://n2t.net/addgene:91284 ; RRID:Addgene_91284)
