[The description below was written by a language model from this plasmid's Addgene catalogue record and pLannotate feature annotations shown in this document.]
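Description:
pHH0103_DOCK3-1/1 is an E. coli expression plasmid built on the pHH0103 backbone for producing and purifying a single human SH3 domain, taken from DOCK3 (also known as MOCA or PBP). The 195 bp insert was cloned by restriction digestion between SfiI and NotI sites. The feature table does not annotate the SH3 domain itself. It presumably lies in the unannotated stretch between the end of the GST coding sequence and the fd terminator, which would make it a C-terminal fusion to the tags, although the record does not state this directly.

Expression is driven by the strong hybrid tac promoter, followed by a lac operator. The plasmid carries its own lacI gene under the up-mutated lacIq promoter, so transcription is held off by abundant lac repressor and switched on with IPTG. The open reading frame begins with a 6xHis tag, followed by Schistosoma japonicum glutathione S-transferase. This gives two independent affinity handles, metal chelate and glutathione resins, and GST also commonly improves solubility. The bacteriophage fd terminator lies downstream.

Propagation relies on a ColE1/pBR322-type origin with the bom region, and selection is by ampicillin through β-lactamase. The catalogue lists the plasmid as low copy, although the rop gene appears only as fragments interrupted by an f1 origin. That f1 origin, together with fragments of M13 gene III beyond the terminator and remnants of the tetracycline resistance gene and its promoter, suggests descent from a pBR322-based phagemid display vector. These remnants appear vestigial for the stated purpose. The construct belongs to a collection used for a family-wide analysis of human SH3 domain binding specificities.
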