Features (pLannotate 1.2.2; 20 found; start..end, strand, type, name):
     55..132     +  promoter       lacIq promoter: lacI (mutant); In the lacIq allele, a single base change in the promoter boosts expression of the lacI gene about 10-fold.
    133..1215    +  CDS            lacI: lac repressor; lacI; The lac repressor binds to the lac operator to inhibit transcription in E. coli. This inhibition can be relieved by adding lactose or isopropyl-β-D-thiogalactopyranoside (IPTG).
   1228..1249    +  protein_bind   CAP binding site: CAP binding activates transcription in the presence of cAMP. E. coli catabolite activator protein
   1268..1285    +  promoter       tet promoter (fragment): E. coli promoter for tetracycline efflux protein gene
   1458..1486    +  promoter       tac promoter: strong E. coli promoter; hybrid between the trp and lac UV5 promoters
   1494..1510    +  protein_bind   lac operator: The lac repressor binds to the lac operator to inhibit transcription in E. coli. This inhibition can be relieved by adding lactose or isopropyl-β-D-thiogalactopyranoside (IPTG). lac repressor encoded by lacI
   1595..1612    +  CDS            6xHis: 6xHis affinity tag
   1628..2281    +  CDS            GST26_SCHJA: Experimental evidence at protein level: Swiss-Prot protein existence level 1. GST isoenzymes appear to play a central role in the parasite detoxification system. Other functions are also suspected including a role in increasing the solubility of haematin in the parasite gut. From Schistosoma japonicum (Blood fluke).
   2552..2599    +  terminator     fd terminator (sequence withheld): central terminator from bacteriophage fd (Otsuka and Kunisawa, 1982)
   2604..2816    +  CDS            M13 gene III (fragment) (sequence partly withheld): pIII; III; minor coat protein
   2831..3301    +  CDS            M13 gene III (fragment) (sequence partly withheld): pIII; III; minor coat protein
   3323..3393    +  CDS            TcR (fragment): tetracycline efflux protein; tet; confers resistance to tetracycline
   3635..4015    -  CDS            YPB1_ECOLX: Protein predicted: Swiss-Prot protein existence level 4. From Escherichia coli.
   4032..4183    +  CDS            rop (fragment): Rop protein, which maintains plasmids at low copy number; rop
   4219..4647    -  rep_origin     f1 ori (sequence partly withheld): f1 bacteriophage origin of replication; arrow indicates direction of (+) strand synthesis
   4656..4695    +  CDS            rop (fragment): Rop protein, which maintains plasmids at low copy number; rop
   4797..4937    +  misc_feature   bom: basis of mobility region from pBR322
   5123..5710    -  rep_origin     ori: high-copy-number ColE1/pMB1/pBR322/pUC origin of replication
   5881..6741    -  CDS            AmpR: β-lactamase; bla; confers resistance to ampicillin, carbenicillin, and related antibiotics
   6742..6846    -  promoter       AmpR promoter: bla
>Addgene plasmid #91284 | pHH0103_DOCK3-1/1 | addgene full sequence | sequence record 191107 | Addgene NGS Result
ATTAACCTATAAAAATAGGCGTATCACGAGGCCCTTTCGTCTTCAAGAATTCCCGACACCATCGAATGGT
GCAAAACCTTTCGCGGTATGGCATGATAGCGCCCGGAAGAGAGTCAATTCAGGGTGGTGAATGTGAAACC
AGTAACGTTATACGATGTCGCAGAGTATGCCGGTGTCTCTTATCAGACCGTTTCCCGCGTGGTGAACCAG
GCCAGCCACGTTTCTGCGAAAACGCGGGAAAAAGTGGAAGCGGCGATGGCGGAGCTGAATTACATTCCCA
ACCGCGTGGCACAACAACTGGCGGGCAAACAGTCGTTGCTGATTGGCGTTGCCACCTCCAGTCTGGCCCT
GCACGCGCCGTCGCAAATTGTCGCGGCGATTAAATCTCGCGCCGATCAACTGGGTGCCAGCGTGGTGGTG
TCGATGGTAGAACGAAGCGGCGTCGAAGCCTGTAAAGCGGCGGTGCACAATCTTCTCGCGCAACGCGTCA
GTGGGCTGATCATTAACTATCCGCTGGATGACCAGGATGCCATTGCTGTGGAAGCTGCCTGCACTAATGT
TCCGGCGTTATTTCTTGATGTCTCTGACCAGACACCCATCAACAGTATTATTTTCTCCCATGAAGACGGT
ACGCGACTGGGCGTGGAGCATCTGGTCGCATTGGGTCACCAGCAAATCGCGCTGTTAGCGGGCCCATTAA
GTTCTGTCTCGGCGCGTCTGCGTCTGGCTGGCTGGCATAAATATCTCACTCGCAATCAAATTCAGCCGAT
AGCGGAACGGGAAGGCGACTGGAGTGCCATGTCCGGTTTTCAACAAACCATGCAAATGCTGAATGAGGGC
ATCGTTCCCACTGCGATGCTGGTTGCCAACGATCAGATGGCGCTGGGCGCAATGCGCGCCATTACCGAGT
CCGGGCTGCGCGTTGGTGCGGATATCTCGGTAGTGGGATACGACGATACCGAAGACAGCTCATGTTATAT
CCCGCCGTTAACCACCATCAAACAGGATTTTCGCCTGCTGGGGCAAACCAGCGTGGACCGCTTGCTGCAA
CTCTCTCAGGGCCAGGCGGTGAAGGGCAATCAGCTGTTGCCCGTCTCACTGGTGAAAAGAAAAACCACCC
TGGCGCCCAATACGCAAACCGCCTCTCCCCGCGCGTTGGCCGATTCATTAATGCAGCTGGCACGACAGGT
TTCCCGACTGGAAAGCGGGCAGTGAGCGCAACGCAATTAATGTAAGTTAGCTCACTCATTAGGCACAATT
CTCATGTTTGACAGCTTATCATCGACTGCACGGTGCACCAATGCTTCTGGCGTCAGGCAGCCATCGGAAG
CTGTGGTATGGCTGTGCAGGTCGTAAATCACTGCATAATTCGTGTCGCTCAAGGCGCACTCCCGTTCTGG
ATAATGTTTTTTGCGCCGACATCATAACGGTTCTGGCAAATATTCTGAAATGAGCTGTTGACAATTAATC
ATCGGCTCGTATAATGTGTGGAATTGTGAGCGGATAACAATTTCACACAGGAAACAGCCAGTCCGTTTAG
GTGTTTTCACGAGCACTTCACCAACAAGGACCATAGATTATGAAAATCGAAGAACACCATCACCATCACC
ATTCCAGCGGTAAGCTTATGTCCCCTATACTAGGTTATTGGAAAATTAAGGGCCTTGTGCAACCCACTCG
ACTTCTTTTGGAATATCTTGAAGAAAAATATGAAGAGCATTTGTATGAGCGCGATGAAGGTGATAAATGG
CGAAACAAAAAGTTTGAATTGGGTTTGGAGTTTCCCAATCTTCCTTATTATATTGATGGTGATGTTAAAT
TAACACAGTCTATGGCCATCATACGTTATATAGCTGACAAGCACAACATGTTGGGTGGTTGTCCAAAAGA
GCGTGCAGAGATTTCAATGCTTGAAGGAGCGGTTTTGGATATTAGATACGGTGTTTCGAGAATTGCATAT
AGTAAAGACTTTGAAACTCTCAAAGTTGATTTTCTTAGCAAGCTACCTGAAATGCTGAAAATGTTCGAAG
ATCGTTTATGTCATAAAACATATTTAAATGGTGATCATGTAACCCATCCTGACTTCATGTTGTATGACGC
TCTTGATGTTGTTTTATACATGGACCCAATGTGCCTGGATGCGTTCCCAAAATTAGTTTGTTTTAAAAAA
CGTATTGAAGCTATCCCACAAATTGATAAGTACTTGAAATCCAGCAAGTATATAGCATGGCCTTTGCAGG
GCTGGCAAGCCACGTTTGGTGGTGGCGACCATCCTCCAAAATCGGATCTGGAAGTTCTGTTCCAGGGGCC
CCTGTCCAGCGGTCTGGTTCCGCGTGGTTCCGGTACCGCGGCCCAGCCGGCCAAATATGGTGTGGTCATC
TGTTCTTTTCGTGGCAGTGTCCCGCAAGGTCTGGTCCTGGAAATCGGCGAAACGGTTCAAATCCTGGAAA
AATGCGAAGGCTGGTATCGTGGTGTGAGCACCAAAAAACCGAACGTTAAAGGCATTTTTCCGGCGAATTA
CATCCATCTGAAAAAAGCGGCCGCATA
[142 nt withheld, positions 2548-2689]
C
[98 nt withheld, positions 2691-2788]
AGTTTGTACTGGTGACGAAACTCAGTGTCTAGCTAGAGTGGC
[149 nt withheld, positions 2831-2979]
T
[41 nt withheld, positions 2981-3021]
T
[62 nt withheld, positions 3023-3084]
A
[35 nt withheld, positions 3086-3120]
CCTCCCTCAATCGGTTGAATGTCGCCCTTTTGTCTTTGGCGCTGGTAAACCATATGAA
[86 nt withheld, positions 3179-3264]
T
[54 nt withheld, positions 3266-3319]
CTAGCGCCGCCCTATACCTTGTCTGCCTCCCCGCGTTGCGTCGCGGTGCATGGAGCCGGGCCACCTCGAC
CTGAATGGAAGCCGGCGGCACCTCGCTAACGGATTCACCACTCCAAGAATTGGAGCCAATCAATTCTTGC
GGAGAACTGTGAATGCGCAAACCAACCCTTGGCAGAACATATCCATCGCGTCCGCCATCTCCAGCAGCCG
CACGCGGCGCATCTCGGGCAGCGTTGGGTCCTGGCCACGGGTGCGCATGATCGTGCTCCTGTCGTTGAGG
ACCCGGCTAGGCTGGCGGGGTTGCCTTACTGGTTAGCAGAATGAATCACCGATACGCGAGCGAACGTGAA
GCGACTGCTGCTGCAAAACGTCTGCGACCTGAGCAACAACATGAATGGTCTTCGGTTTCCGTGTTTCGTA
AAGTCTGGAAACGCGGAAGTCAGCGCCCTGCACCATTATGTTCCGGATCTGCATCGCAGGATGCTGCTGG
CTACCCTGTGGAACACCTACATCTGTATTAACGAAGCGCTGGCATTGACCCTGAGTGATTTTTCTCTGGT
CCCGCCGCATCCATACCGCCAGTTGTTTACCCTCACAACGTTCCAGTAACCGGGCATGTTCATCATCAGT
AACCCGTATCGTGAGCATCCTCTCTCGTTTCATCGGTATCATTACCCCCATGAACAGAAATCCCCCTTAC
ACGGAGGCATCAGTGACCAAACAGGAAAAAACCGCCCTTAACATGGCCCGCTTTATCAGAAGCCAGACAT
TAACGCTTCTGGAGAAACTCAACGAGCTGGACGCGGATGAACAGGCAGACATCTGTGAATCGCTTCACGA
CCACGCTGATGAGCTTTACCGCAGGATCCGCGAAATTGTAAGCGTTAATATTTTGTTAAAATTCGCGTTA
AATTTTTGTTAAATCAGCTCATTTTTTAACCAATAGGCCGAAATCGGCAAAATCCCTTATAAATCAAAAG
AATAGACCGAGATAGGGT
[37 nt withheld, positions 4318-4354]
AAAGAACGTGGACTCCAACGTCAAAGG
[49 nt withheld, positions 4382-4430]
T
[91 nt withheld, positions 4432-4522]
G
[124 nt withheld, positions 4524-4647]
CGCGGATCCTGCCTCGCGCGTTTCGGTGATGACGGTGAAAACCTCTGACACATGCAGCTCCCGGAGACGG
TCACAGCTTGTCTGTAAGCGGATGCCGGGAGCAGACAAGCCCGTCAGGGCGCGTCAGCGGGTGTTGGCGG
GTGTCGGGGCGCAGCCATGACCCAGTCACGTAGCGATAGCGGAGTGTATACTGGCTTAACTATGCGGCAT
CAGAGCAGATTGTACTGAGAGTGCACCATATGCGGTGTGAAATACCGCACAGATGCGTAAGGAGAAAATA
CCGCATCAGGCGCTCTTCCGCTTCCTCGCTCACTGACTCGCTGCGCTCGGTCGTTCGGCTGCGGCGAGCG
GTATCAGCTCACTCAAAGGCGGTAATACGGTTATCCACAGAATCAGGGGATAACGCAGGAAAGAACATGT
GAGCAAAAGGCCAGCAAAAGGCCAGGAACCGTAAAAAGGCCGCGTTGCTGGCGTTTTTCCATAGGCTCCG
CCCCCCTGACGAGCATCACAAAAATCGACGCTCAAGTCAGAGGTGGCGAAACCCGACAGGACTATAAAGA
TACCAGGGTTTCCCCCTGGAAGCTCCCTCGTGCGCTCTCCTGTTCCGACCCTGCCGCTTACCGGATACCT
GTCCGCCTTTCTCCCTTCGGGAAGCGTGGCGCTTTCTCATAGCTCACGCTGTAGGTATCTCAGTTCGGTG
TAGGTCGTTCGCTCCAAGCTGGGCTGTGTGCACGAACCCCCCGTTCAGCCCGACCGCTGCGCCTTATCCG
GTAACTATCGTCTTGAGTCCAACCCGGTAAGACACGACTTATCGCCACTGGCAGCAGCCACTGGTAACAG
GATTAGCAGAGCGAGGTATGTAGGCGGTGCTACAGAGTTCTTGAAGTGGTGGCCTAACTACGGCTACACT
AGAAGGACAGTATTTGGTATCTGCGCTCTGCTGAAGCCAGTTACCTTCGGAAAAAGAGTTGGTAGCTCTT
GATCCGGCAAACAAACCACCGCTGGTAGCGGTGGTTTTTTTGTTTGCAAGCAGCAGATTACGCGCAGAAA
AAAAGGATCTCAAGAAGATCCTTTGATCTTTTCTACGGGGTCTGACGCTCAGTGGAACGAAAACTCACGT
TAAGGGATTTTGGTCATGAGATTATCAAAAAGGATCTTCACCTAGATCCTTTTAAATTAAAAATGAAGTT
TTAAATCAATCTAAAGTATATATGAGTAAACTTGGTCTGACAGTTACCAATGCTTAATCAGTGAGGCACC
TATCTCAGCGATCTGTCTATTTCGTTCATCCATAGTTGCCTGACTCCCCGTCGTGTAGATAACTACGATA
CGGGAGGGCTTACCATCTGGCCCCAGTGCTGCAATGATACCGCGAGACCCACGCTCACCGGCTCCAGATT
TATCAGCAATAAACCAGCCAGCCGGAAGGGCCGAGCGCAGAAGTGGTCCTGCAACTTTATCCGCCTCCAT
CCAGTCTATTAATTGTTGCCGGGAAGCTAGAGTAAGTAGTTCGCCAGTTAATAGTTTGCGCAACGTTGTT
GCCATTGCTGCAGGCATCGTGGTGTCACGCTCGTCGTTTGGTATGGCTTCATTCAGCTCCGGTTCCCAAC
GATCAAGGCGAGTTACATGATCCCCCATGTTGTGCAAAAAAGCGGTTAGCTCCTTCGGTCCTCCGATCGT
TGTCAGAAGTAAGTTGGCCGCAGTGTTATCACTCATGGTTATGGCAGCACTGCATAATTCTCTTACTGTC
ATGCCATCCGTAAGATGCTTTTCTGTGACTGGTGAGTACTCAACCAAGTCATTCTGAGAATAGTGTATGC
GGCGACCGAGTTGCTCTTGCCCGGCGTCAACACGGGATAATACCGCGCCACATAGCAGAACTTTAAAAGT
GCTCATCATTGGAAAACGTTCTTCGGGGCGAAAACTCTCAAGGATCTTACCGCTGTTGAGATCCAGTTCG
ATGTAACCCACTCGTGCACCCAACTGATCTTCAGCATCTTTTACTTTCACCAGCGTTTCTGGGTGAGCAA
AAACAGGAAGGCAAAATGCCGCAAAAAAGGGAATAAGGGCGACACGGAAATGTTGAATACTCATACTCTT
CCTTTTTCAATATTATTGAAGCATTTATCAGGGTTATTGTCTCATGAGCGGATACATATTTGAATGTATT
TAGAAAAATAAACAAATAGGGGTTCCGCGCACATTTCCCCGAAAAGTGCCACCTGACGTCTAAGAAACCA
TTATTATCATGAC
