>Addgene plasmid #91284 | pHH0103_DOCK3-1/1 | depositor partial sequence | sequence record 175772 | insert sequence
GGCCCAGCCGGCCAAATATGGTGTGGTCATCTGTTCTTTTCGTGGCAGTGTCCCGCAAGGTCTGGTCCTG
GAAATCGGCGAAACGGTTCAAATCCTGGAAAAATGCGAAGGCTGGTATCGTGGTGTGAGCACCAAAAAAC
CGAACGTTAAAGGCATTTTTCCGGCGAATTACATCCATCTGAAAAAAGCGGCCGC
